Addgene plasmid #110837: pLenti-Cas9-P2A-Puro
Purpose: Lentiviral vector for expression of Cas9 in mammalian cells (codon optimized)
Depositing lab: Lukas Dow. Depositing organization: Cornell University. Publication: Optimized base editors enable efficient editing in cells, organoids and mice. Zafra MP, Schatoff EM, Katti A, Foronda M, Breinig M, Schweitzer AY, Simon A, Han T, Goswami S, Montgomery E, Thibado J, Kastenhuber ER, Sanchez-Rivera FJ, Shi J, Vakoc CR, Lowe SW, Tschaharganeh DF, Dow LE. Nat Biotechnol. 2018 Jul 3. pii: nbt.4194. doi: 10.1038/nbt.4194. PubMed 29969439.
Backbone
  Vector backbone: Adapted from lentiCRISPRv1
  Backbone size w/o insert (bp): 6296
  Vector type: Lentiviral
  Selectable markers: Puromycin
Growth in bacteria
  Bacterial resistance: Ampicillin, 100 μg/mL
  Growth temperature: 30°C
  Growth strain: NEB Stable
  Copy number: Low Copy
Gene/Insert
  Gene/Insert name: Cas9
  Species: Synthetic
  Insert size (bp): 4101
  Mutation: WT
  Promoter: EF1s
  Cloning method: Gibson Cloning
  Sequencing primers: 5′ TAAGTGCAGTAGTCGCCGTG; 3′ TTAAGAATACCAGTCAATCTTTC
Terms and licenses: Academic/Nonprofit Terms; Industry Terms: Not Available to Industry
How to cite: pLenti-Cas9-P2A-Puro was a gift from Lukas Dow (Addgene plasmid # 110837 ; http://n2t.net/addgene:110837 ; RRID:Addgene_110837)
