[The description below was written by a language model from this plasmid's Addgene catalogue record and pLannotate feature annotations shown in this document.]
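Description:
pLenti-Cas9-P2A-Puro is an 11.2 kb lentiviral transfer plasmid, adapted from lentiCRISPRv1, for stable expression of a codon-optimized, wild-type Streptococcus pyogenes Cas9 in mammalian cells. The viral portion has a third-generation, self-inactivating layout. An RSV promoter replaces the U3 region upstream of a truncated HIV-1 5' LTR and drives genomic RNA production in packaging cells. It is followed by the Ψ packaging signal with a gag fragment, the Rev response element for Rev-dependent nuclear export, and the cPPT/CTS, which aids nuclear import of the reverse-transcribed genome. A ΔU3 3' LTR closes the provirus and silences LTR promoter activity after integration. An SV40 poly(A) signal and SV40 origin lie just outside it.

Between these elements, the short EF-1α core promoter (EFS) drives a single transcript encoding Cas9, annotated as two contiguous N- and C-terminal segments that together form one full-length open reading frame, followed by puromycin N-acetyltransferase. The construct name indicates that a P2A self-cleaving peptide links the two, although it is not separately annotated in the gap between them. This arrangement ties puromycin resistance to Cas9 expression in transduced cells. A WPRE downstream enhances transcript stability and expression. No U6 or guide RNA cassette is annotated, so guides would have to be supplied separately.

In bacteria the plasmid carries ampicillin resistance and a ColE1/pUC-type origin, though the catalogue lists it as low copy, along with an f1 origin and residual lac/T7/T3 cloning-vector sequences. The depositor and repository sequences give identical feature sets offset by one base. It was deposited alongside work on optimized base editors and serves to generate Cas9-expressing cell populations.
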