Features (pLannotate 1.2.2; 27 found; start..end, strand, type, name):
      5..231     +  promoter       RSV promoter: Rous sarcoma virus enhancer/promoter
    232..412     +  LTR            5' LTR (truncated): truncated 5' long terminal repeat (LTR) from HIV-1
    459..584     +  misc_feature   HIV-1 Ψ: packaging signal of human immunodeficiency virus type 1
    568..931     +  CDS            HIV-1 gag (fragment): gag protein from human immunodeficiency virus 1; gag
   1077..1310    +  misc_feature   RRE: The Rev response element (RRE) of HIV-1 allows for Rev-dependent mRNA export from the nucleus to the cytoplasm.
   1687..1713    +  CDS            Rev (fragment): human immunodeficiency virus 1 (HIV-1) Rev protein; rev; enhances nuclear export of unspliced and incompletely spliced viral mRNAs
   1723..1840    +  misc_feature   cPPT/CTS: central polypurine tract and central termination sequence of HIV-1
   1909..2120    +  promoter       EF-1α core promoter: core promoter for human elongation factor EF-1α
   2224..3825    +  CDS            Cas9(N): N-terminal portion of Streptococcus pyogenes Cas9 (Zetsche et al., 2015)
   3826..6324    +  CDS            Cas9(C): C-terminal portion of Streptococcus pyogenes Cas9 (Zetsche et al., 2015)
   6445..7044    +  CDS            PuroR (fragment): puromycin N-acetyltransferase; pac from Streptomyces; confers resistance to puromycin
   7060..7648    +  misc_feature   WPRE: woodchuck hepatitis virus posttranscriptional regulatory element
   7699..7718    +  misc_feature   cPPT/CTS (fragment): central polypurine tract and central termination sequence of HIV-1
   7720..7953    +  LTR            3' LTR (ΔU3): self-inactivating 3' long terminal repeat (LTR) from HIV-1
   8031..8152    +  polyA_signal   SV40 poly(A) signal: SV40 polyadenylation signal
   8192..8327    +  rep_origin     SV40 ori: SV40 origin of replication
   8348..8366    -  promoter       T7 promoter: promoter for bacteriophage T7 RNA polymerase
   8374..8529    +  CDS            lacZα (fragment): LacZα fragment of β-galactosidase; lacZ fragment
   8534..8962    +  rep_origin     f1 ori (sequence partly withheld): f1 bacteriophage origin of replication; arrow indicates direction of (+) strand synthesis
   9015..9119    +  promoter       AmpR promoter: bla
   9120..9980    +  CDS            AmpR: β-lactamase; bla; confers resistance to ampicillin, carbenicillin, and related antibiotics
  10151..10739   +  rep_origin     ori: high-copy-number ColE1/pMB1/pBR322/pUC origin of replication
  10922..11014   +  CDS            lacI (fragment): lac repressor; lacI; The lac repressor binds to the lac operator to inhibit transcription in E. coli. This inhibition can be relieved by adding lactose or isopropyl-β-D-thiogalactopyranoside (IPTG).
  11027..11048   +  protein_bind   CAP binding site: CAP binding activates transcription in the presence of cAMP. E. coli catabolite activator protein
  11063..11093   +  promoter       lac promoter: promoter for the E. coli lac operon
  11097..11119   +  protein_bind   lac operator (fragment): The lac repressor binds to the lac operator to inhibit transcription in E. coli. This inhibition can be relieved by adding lactose or isopropyl-β-D-thiogalactopyranoside (IPTG). lac repressor encoded by lacI
  11162..11180   +  promoter       T3 promoter: promoter for bacteriophage T3 RNA polymerase
>Addgene plasmid #110837 | pLenti-Cas9-P2A-Puro | depositor full sequence | sequence record 208389 | Full Sequence
TTAATGTAGTCTTATGCAATACTCTTGTAGTCTTGCAACATGGTAACGATGAGTTAGCAACATGCCTTAC
AAGGAGAGAAAAAGCACCGTGCATGCCGATTGGTGGAAGTAAGGTGGTACGATCGTGCCTTATTAGGAAG
GCAACAGACGGGTCTGACATGGATTGGACGAACCACTGAATTGCCGCATTGCAGAGATATTGTATTTAAG
TGCCTAGCTCGATACATAAACGGGTCTCTCTGGTTAGACCAGATCTGAGCCTGGGAGCTCTCTGGCTAAC
TAGGGAACCCACTGCTTAAGCCTCAATAAAGCTTGCCTTGAGTGCTTCAAGTAGTGTGTGCCCGTCTGTT
GTGTGACTCTGGTAACTAGAGATCCCTCAGACCCTTTTAGTCAGTGTGGAAAATCTCTAGCAGTGGCGCC
CGAACAGGGACTTGAAAGCGAAAGGGAAACCAGAGGAGCTCTCTCGACGCAGGACTCGGCTTGCTGAAGC
GCGCACGGCAAGAGGCGAGGGGCGGCGACTGGTGAGTACGCCAAAAATTTTGACTAGCGGAGGCTAGAAG
GAGAGAGATGGGTGCGAGAGCGTCAGTATTAAGCGGGGGAGAATTAGATCGCGATGGGAAAAAATTCGGT
TAAGGCCAGGGGGAAAGAAAAAATATAAATTAAAACATATAGTATGGGCAAGCAGGGAGCTAGAACGATT
CGCAGTTAATCCTGGCCTGTTAGAAACATCAGAAGGCTGTAGACAAATACTGGGACAGCTACAACCATCC
CTTCAGACAGGATCAGAAGAACTTAGATCATTATATAATACAGTAGCAACCCTCTATTGTGTGCATCAAA
GGATAGAGATAAAAGACACCAAGGAAGCTTTAGACAAGATAGAGGAAGAGCAAAACAAAAGTAAGACCAC
CGCACAGCAAGCGGCCGCTGATCTTCAGACCTGGAGGAGGAGATATGAGGGACAATTGGAGAAGTGAATT
ATATAAATATAAAGTAGTAAAAATTGAACCATTAGGAGTAGCACCCACCAAGGCAAAGAGAAGAGTGGTG
CAGAGAGAAAAAAGAGCAGTGGGAATAGGAGCTTTGTTCCTTGGGTTCTTGGGAGCAGCAGGAAGCACTA
TGGGCGCAGCGTCAATGACGCTGACGGTACAGGCCAGACAATTATTGTCTGGTATAGTGCAGCAGCAGAA
CAATTTGCTGAGGGCTATTGAGGCGCAACAGCATCTGTTGCAACTCACAGTCTGGGGCATCAAGCAGCTC
CAGGCAAGAATCCTGGCTGTGGAAAGATACCTAAAGGATCAACAGCTCCTGGGGATTTGGGGTTGCTCTG
GAAAACTCATTTGCACCACTGCTGTGCCTTGGAATGCTAGTTGGAGTAATAAATCTCTGGAACAGATTTG
GAATCACACGACCTGGATGGAGTGGGACAGAGAAATTAACAATTACACAAGCTTAATACACTCCTTAATT
GAAGAATCGCAAAACCAGCAAGAAAAGAATGAACAAGAATTATTGGAATTAGATAAATGGGCAAGTTTGT
GGAATTGGTTTAACATAACAAATTGGCTGTGGTATATAAAATTATTCATAATGATAGTAGGAGGCTTGGT
AGGTTTAAGAATAGTTTTTGCTGTACTTTCTATAGTGAATAGAGTTAGGCAGGGATATTCACCATTATCG
TTTCAGACCCACCTCCCAACCCCGAGGGGACCCAGACCACAATTTTAAAAGAAAAGGGGGGATTGGGGGG
TACAGTGCAGGGGAAAGAATAGTAGACATAATAGCAACAGACATACAAACTAAAGAATTACAAAAACAAA
TTACAAAAATTCAAAATTTTCGGGTTTATTACAGGGACAGCAGAGATCCACTTTGGCGCCGGCTCGAGTG
GCTCCGGTGCCCGTCAGTGGGCAGAGCGCACATCGCCCACAGTCCCCGAGAAGTTGGGGGGAGGGGTCGG
CAATTGAACCGGTGCCTAGAGAAGGTGGCGCGGGGTAAACTGGGAAAGTGATGTCGTGTACTGGCTCCGC
CTTTTTCCCGAGGGTGGGGGAGAACCGTATATAAGTGCAGTAGTCGCCGTGAACGTTCTTTTTCGCAACG
GGTTTGCCGCCAGAACACAGGTGTCGTGACGCGGGATCCGCCACCATGGATTACAAAGACGATGACGATA
AGATGGCCCCAAAGAAGAAGCGGAAGGTCGGTATCCACGGAGTCCCAGCAGCCGACAAGAAGTACAGCAT
CGGCCTGGACATCGGCACCAACTCTGTGGGCTGGGCCGTGATCACCGACGAGTACAAGGTGCCCAGCAAG
AAATTCAAGGTGCTGGGCAACACCGACCGGCACAGCATCAAGAAGAACCTGATCGGAGCCCTGCTGTTCG
ACAGCGGCGAAACAGCCGAGGCCACCCGGCTGAAGAGAACCGCCAGAAGAAGATACACCAGACGGAAGAA
CCGGATCTGCTATCTGCAAGAGATCTTCAGCAACGAGATGGCCAAGGTGGACGACAGCTTCTTCCACAGA
CTGGAAGAGTCCTTCCTGGTGGAAGAGGATAAGAAGCACGAGCGGCACCCCATCTTCGGCAACATCGTGG
ACGAGGTGGCCTACCACGAGAAGTACCCCACCATCTACCACCTGAGAAAGAAACTGGTGGACAGCACCGA
CAAGGCCGACCTGCGGCTGATCTATCTGGCCCTGGCCCACATGATCAAGTTCCGGGGCCACTTCCTGATC
GAGGGCGACCTGAACCCCGACAACAGCGACGTGGACAAGCTGTTCATCCAGCTGGTGCAGACCTACAACC
AGCTGTTCGAGGAAAACCCCATCAACGCCAGCGGCGTGGACGCCAAGGCCATCCTGTCTGCCAGACTGAG
CAAGAGCAGACGGCTGGAAAATCTGATCGCCCAGCTGCCCGGCGAGAAGAAGAATGGCCTGTTCGGAAAC
CTGATTGCCCTGAGCCTGGGCCTGACCCCCAACTTCAAGAGCAACTTCGACCTGGCCGAGGATGCCAAAC
TGCAGCTGAGCAAGGACACCTACGACGACGACCTGGACAACCTGCTGGCCCAGATCGGCGACCAGTACGC
CGACCTGTTTCTGGCCGCCAAGAACCTGTCCGACGCCATCCTGCTGAGCGACATCCTGAGAGTGAACACC
GAGATCACCAAGGCCCCCCTGAGCGCCTCTATGATCAAGAGATACGACGAGCACCACCAGGACCTGACCC
TGCTGAAAGCTCTCGTGCGGCAGCAGCTGCCTGAGAAGTACAAAGAGATTTTCTTCGACCAGAGCAAGAA
CGGCTACGCCGGCTACATTGACGGCGGAGCCAGCCAGGAAGAGTTCTACAAGTTCATCAAGCCCATCCTG
GAAAAGATGGACGGCACCGAGGAACTGCTCGTGAAGCTGAACAGAGAGGACCTGCTGCGGAAGCAGCGGA
CCTTCGACAACGGCAGCATCCCCCACCAGATCCACCTGGGAGAGCTGCACGCCATTCTGCGGCGGCAGGA
AGATTTTTACCCATTCCTGAAGGACAACCGGGAAAAGATCGAGAAGATCCTGACCTTCCGCATCCCCTAC
TACGTGGGCCCTCTGGCCAGGGGAAACAGCAGATTCGCCTGGATGACCAGAAAGAGCGAGGAAACCATCA
CCCCCTGGAACTTCGAGGAAGTGGTGGACAAGGGCGCTTCCGCCCAGAGCTTCATCGAGCGGATGACCAA
CTTCGATAAGAACCTGCCCAACGAGAAGGTGCTGCCCAAGCACAGCCTGCTGTACGAGTACTTCACCGTG
TATAACGAGCTGACCAAAGTGAAATACGTGACCGAGGGAATGAGAAAGCCCGCCTTCCTGAGCGGCGAGC
AGAAAAAGGCCATCGTGGACCTGCTGTTCAAGACCAACCGGAAAGTGACCGTGAAGCAGCTGAAAGAGGA
CTACTTCAAGAAAATCGAGTGCTTCGACTCCGTGGAAATCTCCGGCGTGGAAGATCGGTTCAACGCCTCC
CTGGGCACATACCACGATCTGCTGAAAATTATCAAGGACAAGGACTTCCTGGACAATGAGGAAAACGAGG
ACATTCTGGAAGATATCGTGCTGACCCTGACACTGTTTGAGGACAGAGAGATGATCGAGGAACGGCTGAA
AACCTATGCCCACCTGTTCGACGACAAAGTGATGAAGCAGCTGAAGCGGCGGAGATACACCGGCTGGGGC
AGGCTGAGCCGGAAGCTGATCAACGGCATCCGGGACAAGCAGTCCGGCAAGACAATCCTGGATTTCCTGA
AGTCCGACGGCTTCGCCAACAGAAACTTCATGCAGCTGATCCACGACGACAGCCTGACCTTTAAAGAGGA
CATCCAGAAAGCCCAGGTGTCCGGCCAGGGCGATAGCCTGCACGAGCACATTGCCAATCTGGCCGGCAGC
CCCGCCATTAAGAAGGGCATCCTGCAGACAGTGAAGGTGGTGGACGAGCTCGTGAAAGTGATGGGCCGGC
ACAAGCCCGAGAACATCGTGATCGAAATGGCCAGAGAGAACCAGACCACCCAGAAGGGACAGAAGAACAG
CCGCGAGAGAATGAAGCGGATCGAAGAGGGCATCAAAGAGCTGGGCAGCCAGATCCTGAAAGAACACCCC
GTGGAAAACACCCAGCTGCAGAACGAGAAGCTGTACCTGTACTACCTGCAGAATGGGCGGGATATGTACG
TGGACCAGGAACTGGACATCAACCGGCTGTCCGACTACGATGTGGACCATATCGTGCCTCAGAGCTTTCT
GAAGGACGACTCCATCGACAACAAGGTGCTGACCAGAAGCGACAAGAACCGGGGCAAGAGCGACAACGTG
CCCTCCGAAGAGGTCGTGAAGAAGATGAAGAACTACTGGCGGCAGCTGCTGAACGCCAAGCTGATTACCC
AGAGAAAGTTCGACAATCTGACCAAGGCCGAGAGAGGCGGCCTGAGCGAACTGGATAAGGCCGGCTTCAT
CAAGAGACAGCTGGTGGAAACCCGGCAGATCACAAAGCACGTGGCACAGATCCTGGACTCCCGGATGAAC
ACTAAGTACGACGAGAATGACAAGCTGATCCGGGAAGTGAAAGTGATCACCCTGAAGTCCAAGCTGGTGT
CCGATTTCCGGAAGGATTTCCAGTTTTACAAAGTGCGCGAGATCAACAACTACCACCACGCCCACGACGC
CTACCTGAACGCCGTCGTGGGAACCGCCCTGATCAAAAAGTACCCTAAGCTGGAAAGCGAGTTCGTGTAC
GGCGACTACAAGGTGTACGACGTGCGGAAGATGATCGCCAAGAGCGAGCAGGAAATCGGCAAGGCTACCG
CCAAGTACTTCTTCTACAGCAACATCATGAACTTTTTCAAGACCGAGATTACCCTGGCCAACGGCGAGAT
CCGGAAGCGGCCTCTGATCGAGACAAACGGCGAAACCGGGGAGATCGTGTGGGATAAGGGCCGGGATTTT
GCCACCGTGCGGAAAGTGCTGAGCATGCCCCAAGTGAATATCGTGAAAAAGACCGAGGTGCAGACAGGCG
GCTTCAGCAAAGAGTCTATCCTGCCCAAGAGGAACAGCGATAAGCTGATCGCCAGAAAGAAGGACTGGGA
CCCTAAGAAGTACGGCGGCTTCGACAGCCCCACCGTGGCCTATTCTGTGCTGGTGGTGGCCAAAGTGGAA
AAGGGCAAGTCCAAGAAACTGAAGAGTGTGAAAGAGCTGCTGGGGATCACCATCATGGAAAGAAGCAGCT
TCGAGAAGAATCCCATCGACTTTCTGGAAGCCAAGGGCTACAAAGAAGTGAAAAAGGACCTGATCATCAA
GCTGCCTAAGTACTCCCTGTTCGAGCTGGAAAACGGCCGGAAGAGAATGCTGGCCTCTGCCGGCGAACTG
CAGAAGGGAAACGAACTGGCCCTGCCCTCCAAATATGTGAACTTCCTGTACCTGGCCAGCCACTATGAGA
AGCTGAAGGGCTCCCCCGAGGATAATGAGCAGAAACAGCTGTTTGTGGAACAGCACAAGCACTACCTGGA
CGAGATCATCGAGCAGATCAGCGAGTTCTCCAAGAGAGTGATCCTGGCCGACGCTAATCTGGACAAAGTG
CTGTCCGCCTACAACAAGCACCGGGATAAGCCCATCAGAGAGCAGGCCGAGAATATCATCCACCTGTTTA
CCCTGACCAATCTGGGAGCCCCTGCCGCCTTCAAGTACTTTGACACCACCATCGACCGGAAGAGGTACAC
CAGCACCAAAGAGGTGCTGGACGCCACCCTGATCCACCAGAGCATCACCGGCCTGTACGAGACACGGATC
GACCTGTCTCAGCTGGGAGGCGACAAGCGTCCTGCTGCTACTAAGAAAGCTGGTCAAGCTAAGAAAAAGA
AAGCTAGCGGCAGCGGCGCCACCAACTTCAGCCTGCTGAAGCAGGCCGGCGACGTGGAGGAGAACCCCGG
CCCCATGACCGAGTACAAGCCCACGGTGCGCCTCGCCACCCGCGACGACGTCCCCAGGGCCGTACGCACC
CTCGCCGCCGCGTTCGCCGACTACCCCGCCACGCGCCACACCGTCGATCCGGACCGCCACATCGAGCGGG
TCACCGAGCTGCAAGAACTCTTCCTCACGCGCGTCGGGCTCGACATCGGCAAGGTGTGGGTCGCGGACGA
CGGCGCGGCCGTGGCGGTCTGGACCACGCCGGAGAGCGTCGAAGCGGGGGCGGTGTTCGCCGAGATCGGC
CCGCGCATGGCCGAGTTGAGCGGTTCCCGGCTGGCCGCGCAGCAACAGATGGAAGGCCTCCTGGCGCCGC
ACCGGCCCAAGGAGCCCGCGTGGTTCCTGGCCACCGTCGGAGTCTCGCCCGACCACCAGGGCAAGGGTCT
GGGCAGCGCCGTCGTGCTCCCCGGAGTGGAGGCGGCCGAGCGCGCCGGGGTGCCCGCCTTCCTGGAGACC
TCCGCGCCCCGCAACCTCCCCTTCTACGAGCGGCTCGGCTTCACCGTCACCGCCGACGTCGAGGTGCCCG
AAGGACCGCGCACCTGGTGCATGACCCGCAAGCCCGGTGCCTGAACGCGTTAAGTCGACAATCAACCTCT
GGATTACAAAATTTGTGAAAGATTGACTGGTATTCTTAACTATGTTGCTCCTTTTACGCTATGTGGATAC
GCTGCTTTAATGCCTTTGTATCATGCTATTGCTTCCCGTATGGCTTTCATTTTCTCCTCCTTGTATAAAT
CCTGGTTGCTGTCTCTTTATGAGGAGTTGTGGCCCGTTGTCAGGCAACGTGGCGTGGTGTGCACTGTGTT
TGCTGACGCAACCCCCACTGGTTGGGGCATTGCCACCACCTGTCAGCTCCTTTCCGGGACTTTCGCTTTC
CCCCTCCCTATTGCCACGGCGGAACTCATCGCCGCCTGCCTTGCCCGCTGCTGGACAGGGGCTCGGCTGT
TGGGCACTGACAATTCCGTGGTGTTGTCGGGGAAATCATCGTCCTTTCCTTGGCTGCTCGCCTGTGTTGC
CACCTGGATTCTGCGCGGGACGTCCTTCTGCTACGTCCCTTCGGCCCTCAATCCAGCGGACCTTCCTTCC
CGCGGCCTGCTGCCGGCTCTGCGGCCTCTTCCGCGTCTTCGCCTTCGCCCTCAGACGAGTCGGATCTCCC
TTTGGGCCGCCTCCCCGCGTCGACTTTAAGACCAATGACTTACAAGGCAGCTGTAGATCTTAGCCACTTT
TTAAAAGAAAAGGGGGGACTGGAAGGGCTAATTCACTCCCAACGAAGACAAGATCTGCTTTTTGCTTGTA
CTGGGTCTCTCTGGTTAGACCAGATCTGAGCCTGGGAGCTCTCTGGCTAACTAGGGAACCCACTGCTTAA
GCCTCAATAAAGCTTGCCTTGAGTGCTTCAAGTAGTGTGTGCCCGTCTGTTGTGTGACTCTGGTAACTAG
AGATCCCTCAGACCCTTTTAGTCAGTGTGGAAAATCTCTAGCAGTACGTATAGTAGTTCATGTCATCTTA
TTATTCAGTATTTATAACTTGCAAAGAAATGAATATCAGAGAGTGAGAGGAACTTGTTTATTGCAGCTTA
TAATGGTTACAAATAAAGCAATAGCATCACAAATTTCACAAATAAAGCATTTTTTTCACTGCATTCTAGT
TGTGGTTTGTCCAAACTCATCAATGTATCTTATCATGTCTGGCTCTAGCTATCCCGCCCCTAACTCCGCC
CATCCCGCCCCTAACTCCGCCCAGTTCCGCCCATTCTCCGCCCCATGGCTGACTAATTTTTTTTATTTAT
GCAGAGGCCGAGGCCGCCTCGGCCTCTGAGCTATTCCAGAAGTAGTGAGGAGGCTTTTTTGGAGGCCTAG
GGACGTACCCAATTCGCCCTATAGTGAGTCGTATTACGCGCGCTCACTGGCCGTCGTTTTACAACGTCGT
GACTGGGAAAACCCTGGCGTTACCCAACTTAATCGCCTTGCAGCACATCCCCCTTTCGCCAGCTGGCGTA
ATAGCGAAGAGGCCCGCACCGATCGCCCTTCCCAACAGTTGCGCAGCCTGAATGGCGAATGGG
[124 nt withheld, positions 8534-8657]
C
[91 nt withheld, positions 8659-8749]
A
[49 nt withheld, positions 8751-8799]
CCTTTGACGTTGGAGTCCACGTTCTTT
[37 nt withheld, positions 8827-8863]
ACCCTATCTCGGTCTATTCTTTTGATTTATAAGGGATTTTGCCGATTTCGGCCTATTGGTTAAAAAATGA
GCTGATTTAACAAAAATTTAACGCGAATTTTAACAAAATATTAACGCTTACAATTTAGGTGGCACTTTTC
GGGGAAATGTGCGCGGAACCCCTATTTGTTTATTTTTCTAAATACATTCAAATATGTATCCGCTCATGAG
ACAATAACCCTGATAAATGCTTCAATAATATTGAAAAAGGAAGAGTATGAGTATTCAACATTTCCGTGTC
GCCCTTATTCCCTTTTTTGCGGCATTTTGCCTTCCTGTTTTTGCTCACCCAGAAACGCTGGTGAAAGTAA
AAGATGCTGAAGATCAGTTGGGTGCACGAGTGGGTTACATCGAACTGGATCTCAACAGCGGTAAGATCCT
TGAGAGTTTTCGCCCCGAAGAACGTTTTCCAATGATGAGCACTTTTAAAGTTCTGCTATGTGGCGCGGTA
TTATCCCGTATTGACGCCGGGCAAGAGCAACTCGGTCGCCGCATACACTATTCTCAGAATGACTTGGTTG
AGTACTCACCAGTCACAGAAAAGCATCTTACGGATGGCATGACAGTAAGAGAATTATGCAGTGCTGCCAT
AACCATGAGTGATAACACTGCGGCCAACTTACTTCTGACAACGATCGGAGGACCGAAGGAGCTAACCGCT
TTTTTGCACAACATGGGGGATCATGTAACTCGCCTTGATCGTTGGGAACCGGAGCTGAATGAAGCCATAC
CAAACGACGAGCGTGACACCACGATGCCTGTAGCAATGGCAACAACGTTGCGCAAACTATTAACTGGCGA
ACTACTTACTCTAGCTTCCCGGCAACAATTAATAGACTGGATGGAGGCGGATAAAGTTGCAGGACCACTT
CTGCGCTCGGCCCTTCCGGCTGGCTGGTTTATTGCTGATAAATCTGGAGCCGGTGAGCGTGGGTCTCGCG
GTATCATTGCAGCACTGGGGCCAGATGGTAAGCCCTCCCGTATCGTAGTTATCTACACGACGGGGAGTCA
GGCAACTATGGATGAACGAAATAGACAGATCGCTGAGATAGGTGCCTCACTGATTAAGCATTGGTAACTG
TCAGACCAAGTTTACTCATATATACTTTAGATTGATTTAAAACTTCATTTTTAATTTAAAAGGATCTAGG
TGAAGATCCTTTTTGATAATCTCATGACCAAAATCCCTTAACGTGAGTTTTCGTTCCACTGAGCGTCAGA
CCCCGTAGAAAAGATCAAAGGATCTTCTTGAGATCCTTTTTTTCTGCGCGTAATCTGCTGCTTGCAAACA
AAAAAACCACCGCTACCAGCGGTGGTTTGTTTGCCGGATCAAGAGCTACCAACTCTTTTTCCGAAGGTAA
CTGGCTTCAGCAGAGCGCAGATACCAAATACTGTTCTTCTAGTGTAGCCGTAGTTAGGCCACCACTTCAA
GAACTCTGTAGCACCGCCTACATACCTCGCTCTGCTAATCCTGTTACCAGTGGCTGCTGCCAGTGGCGAT
AAGTCGTGTCTTACCGGGTTGGACTCAAGACGATAGTTACCGGATAAGGCGCAGCGGTCGGGCTGAACGG
GGGGTTCGTGCACACAGCCCAGCTTGGAGCGAACGACCTACACCGAACTGAGATACCTACAGCGTGAGCT
ATGAGAAAGCGCCACGCTTCCCGAAGGGAGAAAGGCGGACAGGTATCCGGTAAGCGGCAGGGTCGGAACA
GGAGAGCGCACGAGGGAGCTTCCAGGGGGAAACGCCTGGTATCTTTATAGTCCTGTCGGGTTTCGCCACC
TCTGACTTGAGCGTCGATTTTTGTGATGCTCGTCAGGGGGGCGGAGCCTATGGAAAAACGCCAGCAACGC
GGCCTTTTTACGGTTCCTGGCCTTTTGCTGGCCTTTTGCTCACATGTTCTTTCCTGCGTTATCCCCTGAT
TCTGTGGATAACCGTATTACCGCCTTTGAGTGAGCTGATACCGCTCGCCGCAGCCGAACGACCGAGCGCA
GCGAGTCAGTGAGCGAGGAAGCGGAAGAGCGCCCAATACGCAAACCGCCTCTCCCCGCGCGTTGGCCGAT
TCATTAATGCAGCTGGCACGACAGGTTTCCCGACTGGAAAGCGGGCAGTGAGCGCAACGCAATTAATGTG
AGTTAGCTCACTCATTAGGCACCCCAGGCTTTACACTTTATGCTTCCGGCTCGTATGTTGTGTGGAATTG
TGAGCGGATAACAATTTCACACAGGAAACAGCTATGACCATGATTACGCCAAGCGCGCAATTAACCCTCA
CTAAAGGGAACAAAAGCTGGAGCTGCAAGC
