Features (pLannotate 1.2.2; 27 found; start..end, strand, type, name):
      4..230     +  promoter       RSV promoter: Rous sarcoma virus enhancer/promoter
    231..411     +  LTR            5' LTR (truncated): truncated 5' long terminal repeat (LTR) from HIV-1
    458..583     +  misc_feature   HIV-1 Ψ: packaging signal of human immunodeficiency virus type 1
    567..930     +  CDS            HIV-1 gag (fragment): gag protein from human immunodeficiency virus 1; gag
   1076..1309    +  misc_feature   RRE: The Rev response element (RRE) of HIV-1 allows for Rev-dependent mRNA export from the nucleus to the cytoplasm.
   1686..1712    +  CDS            Rev (fragment): human immunodeficiency virus 1 (HIV-1) Rev protein; rev; enhances nuclear export of unspliced and incompletely spliced viral mRNAs
   1722..1839    +  misc_feature   cPPT/CTS: central polypurine tract and central termination sequence of HIV-1
   1908..2119    +  promoter       EF-1α core promoter: core promoter for human elongation factor EF-1α
   2223..3824    +  CDS            Cas9(N): N-terminal portion of Streptococcus pyogenes Cas9 (Zetsche et al., 2015)
   3825..6323    +  CDS            Cas9(C): C-terminal portion of Streptococcus pyogenes Cas9 (Zetsche et al., 2015)
   6444..7043    +  CDS            PuroR (fragment): puromycin N-acetyltransferase; pac from Streptomyces; confers resistance to puromycin
   7059..7647    +  misc_feature   WPRE: woodchuck hepatitis virus posttranscriptional regulatory element
   7698..7717    +  misc_feature   cPPT/CTS (fragment): central polypurine tract and central termination sequence of HIV-1
   7719..7952    +  LTR            3' LTR (ΔU3): self-inactivating 3' long terminal repeat (LTR) from HIV-1
   8030..8151    +  polyA_signal   SV40 poly(A) signal: SV40 polyadenylation signal
   8191..8326    +  rep_origin     SV40 ori: SV40 origin of replication
   8347..8365    -  promoter       T7 promoter: promoter for bacteriophage T7 RNA polymerase
   8373..8528    +  CDS            lacZα (fragment): LacZα fragment of β-galactosidase; lacZ fragment
   8533..8961    +  rep_origin     f1 ori (sequence partly withheld): f1 bacteriophage origin of replication; arrow indicates direction of (+) strand synthesis
   9014..9118    +  promoter       AmpR promoter: bla
   9119..9979    +  CDS            AmpR: β-lactamase; bla; confers resistance to ampicillin, carbenicillin, and related antibiotics
  10150..10738   +  rep_origin     ori: high-copy-number ColE1/pMB1/pBR322/pUC origin of replication
  10921..11013   +  CDS            lacI (fragment): lac repressor; lacI; The lac repressor binds to the lac operator to inhibit transcription in E. coli. This inhibition can be relieved by adding lactose or isopropyl-β-D-thiogalactopyranoside (IPTG).
  11026..11047   +  protein_bind   CAP binding site: CAP binding activates transcription in the presence of cAMP. E. coli catabolite activator protein
  11062..11092   +  promoter       lac promoter: promoter for the E. coli lac operon
  11096..11118   +  protein_bind   lac operator (fragment): The lac repressor binds to the lac operator to inhibit transcription in E. coli. This inhibition can be relieved by adding lactose or isopropyl-β-D-thiogalactopyranoside (IPTG). lac repressor encoded by lacI
  11161..11179   +  promoter       T3 promoter: promoter for bacteriophage T3 RNA polymerase
>Addgene plasmid #110837 | pLenti-Cas9-P2A-Puro | addgene full sequence | sequence record 211400 | Addgene NGS Result
TAATGTAGTCTTATGCAATACTCTTGTAGTCTTGCAACATGGTAACGATGAGTTAGCAACATGCCTTACA
AGGAGAGAAAAAGCACCGTGCATGCCGATTGGTGGAAGTAAGGTGGTACGATCGTGCCTTATTAGGAAGG
CAACAGACGGGTCTGACATGGATTGGACGAACCACTGAATTGCCGCATTGCAGAGATATTGTATTTAAGT
GCCTAGCTCGATACATAAACGGGTCTCTCTGGTTAGACCAGATCTGAGCCTGGGAGCTCTCTGGCTAACT
AGGGAACCCACTGCTTAAGCCTCAATAAAGCTTGCCTTGAGTGCTTCAAGTAGTGTGTGCCCGTCTGTTG
TGTGACTCTGGTAACTAGAGATCCCTCAGACCCTTTTAGTCAGTGTGGAAAATCTCTAGCAGTGGCGCCC
GAACAGGGACTTGAAAGCGAAAGGGAAACCAGAGGAGCTCTCTCGACGCAGGACTCGGCTTGCTGAAGCG
CGCACGGCAAGAGGCGAGGGGCGGCGACTGGTGAGTACGCCAAAAATTTTGACTAGCGGAGGCTAGAAGG
AGAGAGATGGGTGCGAGAGCGTCAGTATTAAGCGGGGGAGAATTAGATCGCGATGGGAAAAAATTCGGTT
AAGGCCAGGGGGAAAGAAAAAATATAAATTAAAACATATAGTATGGGCAAGCAGGGAGCTAGAACGATTC
GCAGTTAATCCTGGCCTGTTAGAAACATCAGAAGGCTGTAGACAAATACTGGGACAGCTACAACCATCCC
TTCAGACAGGATCAGAAGAACTTAGATCATTATATAATACAGTAGCAACCCTCTATTGTGTGCATCAAAG
GATAGAGATAAAAGACACCAAGGAAGCTTTAGACAAGATAGAGGAAGAGCAAAACAAAAGTAAGACCACC
GCACAGCAAGCGGCCGCTGATCTTCAGACCTGGAGGAGGAGATATGAGGGACAATTGGAGAAGTGAATTA
TATAAATATAAAGTAGTAAAAATTGAACCATTAGGAGTAGCACCCACCAAGGCAAAGAGAAGAGTGGTGC
AGAGAGAAAAAAGAGCAGTGGGAATAGGAGCTTTGTTCCTTGGGTTCTTGGGAGCAGCAGGAAGCACTAT
GGGCGCAGCGTCAATGACGCTGACGGTACAGGCCAGACAATTATTGTCTGGTATAGTGCAGCAGCAGAAC
AATTTGCTGAGGGCTATTGAGGCGCAACAGCATCTGTTGCAACTCACAGTCTGGGGCATCAAGCAGCTCC
AGGCAAGAATCCTGGCTGTGGAAAGATACCTAAAGGATCAACAGCTCCTGGGGATTTGGGGTTGCTCTGG
AAAACTCATTTGCACCACTGCTGTGCCTTGGAATGCTAGTTGGAGTAATAAATCTCTGGAACAGATTTGG
AATCACACGACCTGGATGGAGTGGGACAGAGAAATTAACAATTACACAAGCTTAATACACTCCTTAATTG
AAGAATCGCAAAACCAGCAAGAAAAGAATGAACAAGAATTATTGGAATTAGATAAATGGGCAAGTTTGTG
GAATTGGTTTAACATAACAAATTGGCTGTGGTATATAAAATTATTCATAATGATAGTAGGAGGCTTGGTA
GGTTTAAGAATAGTTTTTGCTGTACTTTCTATAGTGAATAGAGTTAGGCAGGGATATTCACCATTATCGT
TTCAGACCCACCTCCCAACCCCGAGGGGACCCAGACCACAATTTTAAAAGAAAAGGGGGGATTGGGGGGT
ACAGTGCAGGGGAAAGAATAGTAGACATAATAGCAACAGACATACAAACTAAAGAATTACAAAAACAAAT
TACAAAAATTCAAAATTTTCGGGTTTATTACAGGGACAGCAGAGATCCACTTTGGCGCCGGCTCGAGTGG
CTCCGGTGCCCGTCAGTGGGCAGAGCGCACATCGCCCACAGTCCCCGAGAAGTTGGGGGGAGGGGTCGGC
AATTGAACCGGTGCCTAGAGAAGGTGGCGCGGGGTAAACTGGGAAAGTGATGTCGTGTACTGGCTCCGCC
TTTTTCCCGAGGGTGGGGGAGAACCGTATATAAGTGCAGTAGTCGCCGTGAACGTTCTTTTTCGCAACGG
GTTTGCCGCCAGAACACAGGTGTCGTGACGCGGGATCCGCCACCATGGATTACAAAGACGATGACGATAA
GATGGCCCCAAAGAAGAAGCGGAAGGTCGGTATCCACGGAGTCCCAGCAGCCGACAAGAAGTACAGCATC
GGCCTGGACATCGGCACCAACTCTGTGGGCTGGGCCGTGATCACCGACGAGTACAAGGTGCCCAGCAAGA
AATTCAAGGTGCTGGGCAACACCGACCGGCACAGCATCAAGAAGAACCTGATCGGAGCCCTGCTGTTCGA
CAGCGGCGAAACAGCCGAGGCCACCCGGCTGAAGAGAACCGCCAGAAGAAGATACACCAGACGGAAGAAC
CGGATCTGCTATCTGCAAGAGATCTTCAGCAACGAGATGGCCAAGGTGGACGACAGCTTCTTCCACAGAC
TGGAAGAGTCCTTCCTGGTGGAAGAGGATAAGAAGCACGAGCGGCACCCCATCTTCGGCAACATCGTGGA
CGAGGTGGCCTACCACGAGAAGTACCCCACCATCTACCACCTGAGAAAGAAACTGGTGGACAGCACCGAC
AAGGCCGACCTGCGGCTGATCTATCTGGCCCTGGCCCACATGATCAAGTTCCGGGGCCACTTCCTGATCG
AGGGCGACCTGAACCCCGACAACAGCGACGTGGACAAGCTGTTCATCCAGCTGGTGCAGACCTACAACCA
GCTGTTCGAGGAAAACCCCATCAACGCCAGCGGCGTGGACGCCAAGGCCATCCTGTCTGCCAGACTGAGC
AAGAGCAGACGGCTGGAAAATCTGATCGCCCAGCTGCCCGGCGAGAAGAAGAATGGCCTGTTCGGAAACC
TGATTGCCCTGAGCCTGGGCCTGACCCCCAACTTCAAGAGCAACTTCGACCTGGCCGAGGATGCCAAACT
GCAGCTGAGCAAGGACACCTACGACGACGACCTGGACAACCTGCTGGCCCAGATCGGCGACCAGTACGCC
GACCTGTTTCTGGCCGCCAAGAACCTGTCCGACGCCATCCTGCTGAGCGACATCCTGAGAGTGAACACCG
AGATCACCAAGGCCCCCCTGAGCGCCTCTATGATCAAGAGATACGACGAGCACCACCAGGACCTGACCCT
GCTGAAAGCTCTCGTGCGGCAGCAGCTGCCTGAGAAGTACAAAGAGATTTTCTTCGACCAGAGCAAGAAC
GGCTACGCCGGCTACATTGACGGCGGAGCCAGCCAGGAAGAGTTCTACAAGTTCATCAAGCCCATCCTGG
AAAAGATGGACGGCACCGAGGAACTGCTCGTGAAGCTGAACAGAGAGGACCTGCTGCGGAAGCAGCGGAC
CTTCGACAACGGCAGCATCCCCCACCAGATCCACCTGGGAGAGCTGCACGCCATTCTGCGGCGGCAGGAA
GATTTTTACCCATTCCTGAAGGACAACCGGGAAAAGATCGAGAAGATCCTGACCTTCCGCATCCCCTACT
ACGTGGGCCCTCTGGCCAGGGGAAACAGCAGATTCGCCTGGATGACCAGAAAGAGCGAGGAAACCATCAC
CCCCTGGAACTTCGAGGAAGTGGTGGACAAGGGCGCTTCCGCCCAGAGCTTCATCGAGCGGATGACCAAC
TTCGATAAGAACCTGCCCAACGAGAAGGTGCTGCCCAAGCACAGCCTGCTGTACGAGTACTTCACCGTGT
ATAACGAGCTGACCAAAGTGAAATACGTGACCGAGGGAATGAGAAAGCCCGCCTTCCTGAGCGGCGAGCA
GAAAAAGGCCATCGTGGACCTGCTGTTCAAGACCAACCGGAAAGTGACCGTGAAGCAGCTGAAAGAGGAC
TACTTCAAGAAAATCGAGTGCTTCGACTCCGTGGAAATCTCCGGCGTGGAAGATCGGTTCAACGCCTCCC
TGGGCACATACCACGATCTGCTGAAAATTATCAAGGACAAGGACTTCCTGGACAATGAGGAAAACGAGGA
CATTCTGGAAGATATCGTGCTGACCCTGACACTGTTTGAGGACAGAGAGATGATCGAGGAACGGCTGAAA
ACCTATGCCCACCTGTTCGACGACAAAGTGATGAAGCAGCTGAAGCGGCGGAGATACACCGGCTGGGGCA
GGCTGAGCCGGAAGCTGATCAACGGCATCCGGGACAAGCAGTCCGGCAAGACAATCCTGGATTTCCTGAA
GTCCGACGGCTTCGCCAACAGAAACTTCATGCAGCTGATCCACGACGACAGCCTGACCTTTAAAGAGGAC
ATCCAGAAAGCCCAGGTGTCCGGCCAGGGCGATAGCCTGCACGAGCACATTGCCAATCTGGCCGGCAGCC
CCGCCATTAAGAAGGGCATCCTGCAGACAGTGAAGGTGGTGGACGAGCTCGTGAAAGTGATGGGCCGGCA
CAAGCCCGAGAACATCGTGATCGAAATGGCCAGAGAGAACCAGACCACCCAGAAGGGACAGAAGAACAGC
CGCGAGAGAATGAAGCGGATCGAAGAGGGCATCAAAGAGCTGGGCAGCCAGATCCTGAAAGAACACCCCG
TGGAAAACACCCAGCTGCAGAACGAGAAGCTGTACCTGTACTACCTGCAGAATGGGCGGGATATGTACGT
GGACCAGGAACTGGACATCAACCGGCTGTCCGACTACGATGTGGACCATATCGTGCCTCAGAGCTTTCTG
AAGGACGACTCCATCGACAACAAGGTGCTGACCAGAAGCGACAAGAACCGGGGCAAGAGCGACAACGTGC
CCTCCGAAGAGGTCGTGAAGAAGATGAAGAACTACTGGCGGCAGCTGCTGAACGCCAAGCTGATTACCCA
GAGAAAGTTCGACAATCTGACCAAGGCCGAGAGAGGCGGCCTGAGCGAACTGGATAAGGCCGGCTTCATC
AAGAGACAGCTGGTGGAAACCCGGCAGATCACAAAGCACGTGGCACAGATCCTGGACTCCCGGATGAACA
CTAAGTACGACGAGAATGACAAGCTGATCCGGGAAGTGAAAGTGATCACCCTGAAGTCCAAGCTGGTGTC
CGATTTCCGGAAGGATTTCCAGTTTTACAAAGTGCGCGAGATCAACAACTACCACCACGCCCACGACGCC
TACCTGAACGCCGTCGTGGGAACCGCCCTGATCAAAAAGTACCCTAAGCTGGAAAGCGAGTTCGTGTACG
GCGACTACAAGGTGTACGACGTGCGGAAGATGATCGCCAAGAGCGAGCAGGAAATCGGCAAGGCTACCGC
CAAGTACTTCTTCTACAGCAACATCATGAACTTTTTCAAGACCGAGATTACCCTGGCCAACGGCGAGATC
CGGAAGCGGCCTCTGATCGAGACAAACGGCGAAACCGGGGAGATCGTGTGGGATAAGGGCCGGGATTTTG
CCACCGTGCGGAAAGTGCTGAGCATGCCCCAAGTGAATATCGTGAAAAAGACCGAGGTGCAGACAGGCGG
CTTCAGCAAAGAGTCTATCCTGCCCAAGAGGAACAGCGATAAGCTGATCGCCAGAAAGAAGGACTGGGAC
CCTAAGAAGTACGGCGGCTTCGACAGCCCCACCGTGGCCTATTCTGTGCTGGTGGTGGCCAAAGTGGAAA
AGGGCAAGTCCAAGAAACTGAAGAGTGTGAAAGAGCTGCTGGGGATCACCATCATGGAAAGAAGCAGCTT
CGAGAAGAATCCCATCGACTTTCTGGAAGCCAAGGGCTACAAAGAAGTGAAAAAGGACCTGATCATCAAG
CTGCCTAAGTACTCCCTGTTCGAGCTGGAAAACGGCCGGAAGAGAATGCTGGCCTCTGCCGGCGAACTGC
AGAAGGGAAACGAACTGGCCCTGCCCTCCAAATATGTGAACTTCCTGTACCTGGCCAGCCACTATGAGAA
GCTGAAGGGCTCCCCCGAGGATAATGAGCAGAAACAGCTGTTTGTGGAACAGCACAAGCACTACCTGGAC
GAGATCATCGAGCAGATCAGCGAGTTCTCCAAGAGAGTGATCCTGGCCGACGCTAATCTGGACAAAGTGC
TGTCCGCCTACAACAAGCACCGGGATAAGCCCATCAGAGAGCAGGCCGAGAATATCATCCACCTGTTTAC
CCTGACCAATCTGGGAGCCCCTGCCGCCTTCAAGTACTTTGACACCACCATCGACCGGAAGAGGTACACC
AGCACCAAAGAGGTGCTGGACGCCACCCTGATCCACCAGAGCATCACCGGCCTGTACGAGACACGGATCG
ACCTGTCTCAGCTGGGAGGCGACAAGCGTCCTGCTGCTACTAAGAAAGCTGGTCAAGCTAAGAAAAAGAA
AGCTAGCGGCAGCGGCGCCACCAACTTCAGCCTGCTGAAGCAGGCCGGCGACGTGGAGGAGAACCCCGGC
CCCATGACCGAGTACAAGCCCACGGTGCGCCTCGCCACCCGCGACGACGTCCCCAGGGCCGTACGCACCC
TCGCCGCCGCGTTCGCCGACTACCCCGCCACGCGCCACACCGTCGATCCGGACCGCCACATCGAGCGGGT
CACCGAGCTGCAAGAACTCTTCCTCACGCGCGTCGGGCTCGACATCGGCAAGGTGTGGGTCGCGGACGAC
GGCGCCGCGGTGGCGGTCTGGACCACGCCGGAGAGCGTCGAAGCGGGGGCGGTGTTCGCCGAGATCGGCC
CGCGCATGGCCGAGTTGAGCGGTTCCCGGCTGGCCGCGCAGCAACAGATGGAAGGCCTCCTGGCGCCGCA
CCGGCCCAAGGAGCCCGCGTGGTTCCTGGCCACCGTCGGAGTCTCGCCCGACCACCAGGGCAAGGGTCTG
GGCAGCGCCGTCGTGCTCCCCGGAGTGGAGGCGGCCGAGCGCGCCGGGGTGCCCGCCTTCCTGGAGACCT
CCGCGCCCCGCAACCTCCCCTTCTACGAGCGGCTCGGCTTCACCGTCACCGCCGACGTCGAGGTGCCCGA
AGGACCGCGCACCTGGTGCATGACCCGCAAGCCCGGTGCCTGAACGCGTTAAGTCGACAATCAACCTCTG
GATTACAAAATTTGTGAAAGATTGACTGGTATTCTTAACTATGTTGCTCCTTTTACGCTATGTGGATACG
CTGCTTTAATGCCTTTGTATCATGCTATTGCTTCCCGTATGGCTTTCATTTTCTCCTCCTTGTATAAATC
CTGGTTGCTGTCTCTTTATGAGGAGTTGTGGCCCGTTGTCAGGCAACGTGGCGTGGTGTGCACTGTGTTT
GCTGACGCAACCCCCACTGGTTGGGGCATTGCCACCACCTGTCAGCTCCTTTCCGGGACTTTCGCTTTCC
CCCTCCCTATTGCCACGGCGGAACTCATCGCCGCCTGCCTTGCCCGCTGCTGGACAGGGGCTCGGCTGTT
GGGCACTGACAATTCCGTGGTGTTGTCGGGGAAATCATCGTCCTTTCCTTGGCTGCTCGCCTGTGTTGCC
ACCTGGATTCTGCGCGGGACGTCCTTCTGCTACGTCCCTTCGGCCCTCAATCCAGCGGACCTTCCTTCCC
GCGGCCTGCTGCCGGCTCTGCGGCCTCTTCCGCGTCTTCGCCTTCGCCCTCAGACGAGTCGGATCTCCCT
TTGGGCCGCCTCCCCGCGTCGACTTTAAGACCAATGACTTACAAGGCAGCTGTAGATCTTAGCCACTTTT
TAAAAGAAAAGGGGGGACTGGAAGGGCTAATTCACTCCCAACGAAGACAAGATCTGCTTTTTGCTTGTAC
TGGGTCTCTCTGGTTAGACCAGATCTGAGCCTGGGAGCTCTCTGGCTAACTAGGGAACCCACTGCTTAAG
CCTCAATAAAGCTTGCCTTGAGTGCTTCAAGTAGTGTGTGCCCGTCTGTTGTGTGACTCTGGTAACTAGA
GATCCCTCAGACCCTTTTAGTCAGTGTGGAAAATCTCTAGCAGTACGTATAGTAGTTCATGTCATCTTAT
TATTCAGTATTTATAACTTGCAAAGAAATGAATATCAGAGAGTGAGAGGAACTTGTTTATTGCAGCTTAT
AATGGTTACAAATAAAGCAATAGCATCACAAATTTCACAAATAAAGCATTTTTTTCACTGCATTCTAGTT
GTGGTTTGTCCAAACTCATCAATGTATCTTATCATGTCTGGCTCTAGCTATCCCGCCCCTAACTCCGCCC
ATCCCGCCCCTAACTCCGCCCAGTTCCGCCCATTCTCCGCCCCATGGCTGACTAATTTTTTTTATTTATG
CAGAGGCCGAGGCCGCCTCGGCCTCTGAGCTATTCCAGAAGTAGTGAGGAGGCTTTTTTGGAGGCCTAGG
GACGTACCCAATTCGCCCTATAGTGAGTCGTATTACGCGCGCTCACTGGCCGTCGTTTTACAACGTCGTG
ACTGGGAAAACCCTGGCGTTACCCAACTTAATCGCCTTGCAGCACATCCCCCTTTCGCCAGCTGGCGTAA
TAGCGAAGAGGCCCGCACCGATCGCCCTTCCCAACAGTTGCGCAGCCTGAATGGCGAATGGG
[124 nt withheld, positions 8533-8656]
C
[91 nt withheld, positions 8658-8748]
A
[49 nt withheld, positions 8750-8798]
CCTTTGACGTTGGAGTCCACGTTCTTT
[37 nt withheld, positions 8826-8862]
ACCCTATCTCGGTCTATTCTTTTGATTTATAAGGGATTTTGCCGATTTCGGCCTATTGGTTAAAAAATGA
GCTGATTTAACAAAAATTTAACGCGAATTTTAACAAAATATTAACGCTTACAATTTAGGTGGCACTTTTC
GGGGAAATGTGCGCGGAACCCCTATTTGTTTATTTTTCTAAATACATTCAAATATGTATCCGCTCATGAG
ACAATAACCCTGATAAATGCTTCAATAATATTGAAAAAGGAAGAGTATGAGTATTCAACATTTCCGTGTC
GCCCTTATTCCCTTTTTTGCGGCATTTTGCCTTCCTGTTTTTGCTCACCCAGAAACGCTGGTGAAAGTAA
AAGATGCTGAAGATCAGTTGGGTGCACGAGTGGGTTACATCGAACTGGATCTCAACAGCGGTAAGATCCT
TGAGAGTTTTCGCCCCGAAGAACGTTTTCCAATGATGAGCACTTTTAAAGTTCTGCTATGTGGCGCGGTA
TTATCCCGTATTGACGCCGGGCAAGAGCAACTCGGTCGCCGCATACACTATTCTCAGAATGACTTGGTTG
AGTACTCACCAGTCACAGAAAAGCATCTTACGGATGGCATGACAGTAAGAGAATTATGCAGTGCTGCCAT
AACCATGAGTGATAACACTGCGGCCAACTTACTTCTGACAACGATCGGAGGACCGAAGGAGCTAACCGCT
TTTTTGCACAACATGGGGGATCATGTAACTCGCCTTGATCGTTGGGAACCGGAGCTGAATGAAGCCATAC
CAAACGACGAGCGTGACACCACGATGCCTGTAGCAATGGCAACAACGTTGCGCAAACTATTAACTGGCGA
ACTACTTACTCTAGCTTCCCGGCAACAATTAATAGACTGGATGGAGGCGGATAAAGTTGCAGGACCACTT
CTGCGCTCGGCCCTTCCGGCTGGCTGGTTTATTGCTGATAAATCTGGAGCCGGTGAGCGTGGGTCTCGCG
GTATCATTGCAGCACTGGGGCCAGATGGTAAGCCCTCCCGTATCGTAGTTATCTACACGACGGGGAGTCA
GGCAACTATGGATGAACGAAATAGACAGATCGCTGAGATAGGTGCCTCACTGATTAAGCATTGGTAACTG
TCAGACCAAGTTTACTCATATATACTTTAGATTGATTTAAAACTTCATTTTTAATTTAAAAGGATCTAGG
TGAAGATCCTTTTTGATAATCTCATGACCAAAATCCCTTAACGTGAGTTTTCGTTCCACTGAGCGTCAGA
CCCCGTAGAAAAGATCAAAGGATCTTCTTGAGATCCTTTTTTTCTGCGCGTAATCTGCTGCTTGCAAACA
AAAAAACCACCGCTACCAGCGGTGGTTTGTTTGCCGGATCAAGAGCTACCAACTCTTTTTCCGAAGGTAA
CTGGCTTCAGCAGAGCGCAGATACCAAATACTGTTCTTCTAGTGTAGCCGTAGTTAGGCCACCACTTCAA
GAACTCTGTAGCACCGCCTACATACCTCGCTCTGCTAATCCTGTTACCAGTGGCTGCTGCCAGTGGCGAT
AAGTCGTGTCTTACCGGGTTGGACTCAAGACGATAGTTACCGGATAAGGCGCAGCGGTCGGGCTGAACGG
GGGGTTCGTGCACACAGCCCAGCTTGGAGCGAACGACCTACACCGAACTGAGATACCTACAGCGTGAGCT
ATGAGAAAGCGCCACGCTTCCCGAAGGGAGAAAGGCGGACAGGTATCCGGTAAGCGGCAGGGTCGGAACA
GGAGAGCGCACGAGGGAGCTTCCAGGGGGAAACGCCTGGTATCTTTATAGTCCTGTCGGGTTTCGCCACC
TCTGACTTGAGCGTCGATTTTTGTGATGCTCGTCAGGGGGGCGGAGCCTATGGAAAAACGCCAGCAACGC
GGCCTTTTTACGGTTCCTGGCCTTTTGCTGGCCTTTTGCTCACATGTTCTTTCCTGCGTTATCCCCTGAT
TCTGTGGATAACCGTATTACCGCCTTTGAGTGAGCTGATACCGCTCGCCGCAGCCGAACGACCGAGCGCA
GCGAGTCAGTGAGCGAGGAAGCGGAAGAGCGCCCAATACGCAAACCGCCTCTCCCCGCGCGTTGGCCGAT
TCATTAATGCAGCTGGCACGACAGGTTTCCCGACTGGAAAGCGGGCAGTGAGCGCAACGCAATTAATGTG
AGTTAGCTCACTCATTAGGCACCCCAGGCTTTACACTTTATGCTTCCGGCTCGTATGTTGTGTGGAATTG
TGAGCGGATAACAATTTCACACAGGAAACAGCTATGACCATGATTACGCCAAGCGCGCAATTAACCCTCA
CTAAAGGGAACAAAAGCTGGAGCTGCAAGCT
